Addgene plasmid #75618: MAPK15 gRNA (BRDN0001145787)
Purpose: 3rd generation lentiviral gRNA plasmid targeting human MAPK15
Depositing lab: John Doench & David Root. Depositing organization: Broad Institute. Publication: Optimized sgRNA design to maximize activity and minimize off-target effects of CRISPR-Cas9. Doench JG, Fusi N, Sullender M, Hegde M, Vaimberg EW, Donovan KF, Smith I, Tothova Z, Wilen C, Orchard R, Virgin HW, Listgarten J, Root DE. Nat Biotechnol. 2016 Jan 18. doi: 10.1038/nbt.3437. PubMed 26780180.
Backbone
  Vector backbone: lentiGuide-Puro
  Backbone manufacturer: Zhang Lab (Addgene plasmid # 52963)
  Vector type: Mammalian Expression, Lentiviral, CRISPR
  Selectable markers: Puromycin
Growth in bacteria
  Bacterial resistance: Ampicillin, 100 μg/mL
  Growth temperature: 37°C
  Growth strain: DH5alpha
  Copy number: High Copy
Gene/Insert
  Gene/Insert name: MAPK15 (alt names: MAPK15; NM_139021.2)
  gRNA/shRNA sequence: CTCGTGCCCACTCGTCGCTG
  Species: H. sapiens (human)
  Entrez Gene: MAPK15 (a.k.a. ERK7, ERK8)
  Promoter: hU6
  Cloning method: Unknown
  Sequencing primers: 5′ U6-F; 3′ pS2-R
Terms and licenses: Academic/Nonprofit Terms; Industry Terms: Not Available to Industry
Depositor comments: The gRNA was designed to target the following Genbank reference sequence(s): NM_139021.2. Note that this plasmid does NOT contain Cas9. It should be used in conjunction with lentiCas9-Blast (Addgene #52962) or otherwise with cell lines already expressing Cas9. Browse the full kinome gRNA library at http://www.addgene.org/pooled-library/broadgpp-human-kinome/ or visit http://www.broadinstitute.org/rnai/public/ for detailed protocols and information.
How to cite: MAPK15 gRNA (BRDN0001145787) was a gift from John Doench & David Root (Addgene plasmid # 75618 ; http://n2t.net/addgene:75618 ; RRID:Addgene_75618)
