[The description below was written by a language model from this plasmid's Addgene catalogue record and pLannotate feature annotations shown in this document.]
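Description:
MAPK15 gRNA (BRDN0001145787) is a third-generation lentiviral guide RNA plasmid built on the lentiGuide-Puro backbone and designed to target human MAPK15 (also known as ERK7 or ERK8) for CRISPR-Cas9 editing. It is one clone from a human kinome gRNA collection. In bacteria it is maintained at high copy through a ColE1/pUC-type origin and selected with ampicillin via the β-lactamase gene. The backbone also carries an f1 origin, an SV40 origin and residual lac and T7/T3 promoter elements inherited from its cloning-vector ancestry.

The lentiviral transfer cassette begins with an RSV promoter fused to a truncated HIV-1 5' LTR, which makes genomic RNA production Tat-independent. This is followed by the Ψ packaging signal with a partial gag sequence and the Rev response element for Rev-dependent nuclear export. Downstream, a human U6 RNA polymerase III promoter drives the MAPK15-specific spacer joined to the Streptococcus pyogenes gRNA scaffold, and a cPPT/CTS element aids nuclear import of the reverse-transcribed genome. A second expression unit uses the EF-1α core promoter with its first intron to express puromycin N-acetyltransferase, allowing puromycin selection of transduced mammalian cells. A WPRE enhances transcript expression, and the cassette ends in a self-inactivating ΔU3 3' LTR with an SV40 polyadenylation signal beyond it.

The plasmid does not encode Cas9. It is intended to be packaged into lentivirus and delivered to cells that already express Cas9 or are co-transduced with a separate Cas9 vector, such as lentiCas9-Blast, to disrupt MAPK15.
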