Features (pLannotate 1.2.2; 29 found; start..end, strand, type, name):
     14..80      +  CDS            small t antigen (fragment): SV40 (simian virus 40) small t antigen
    106..317     +  promoter       EF-1α core promoter: core promoter for human elongation factor EF-1α
    318..1256    +  intron         EF-1α intron A: intron upstream of the start codon of human EF-1α
   1278..1877    +  CDS            PuroR (fragment): puromycin N-acetyltransferase; pac from Streptomyces; confers resistance to puromycin
   1893..2481    +  misc_feature   WPRE: woodchuck hepatitis virus posttranscriptional regulatory element
   2532..2551    +  misc_feature   cPPT/CTS (fragment): central polypurine tract and central termination sequence of HIV-1
   2553..2786    +  LTR            3' LTR (ΔU3): self-inactivating 3' long terminal repeat (LTR) from HIV-1
   2864..2985    +  polyA_signal   SV40 poly(A) signal: SV40 polyadenylation signal
   3025..3160    +  rep_origin     SV40 ori: SV40 origin of replication
   3181..3199    -  promoter       T7 promoter: promoter for bacteriophage T7 RNA polymerase
   3207..3362    +  CDS            lacZα (fragment): LacZα fragment of β-galactosidase; lacZ fragment
   3367..3795    +  rep_origin     f1 ori (sequence partly withheld): f1 bacteriophage origin of replication; arrow indicates direction of (+) strand synthesis
   3848..3952    +  promoter       AmpR promoter: bla
   3953..4813    +  CDS            AmpR: β-lactamase; bla; confers resistance to ampicillin, carbenicillin, and related antibiotics
   4984..5572    +  rep_origin     ori: high-copy-number ColE1/pMB1/pBR322/pUC origin of replication
   5755..5847    +  CDS            lacI (fragment): lac repressor; lacI; The lac repressor binds to the lac operator to inhibit transcription in E. coli. This inhibition can be relieved by adding lactose or isopropyl-β-D-thiogalactopyranoside (IPTG).
   5860..5881    +  protein_bind   CAP binding site: CAP binding activates transcription in the presence of cAMP. E. coli catabolite activator protein
   5896..5926    +  promoter       lac promoter: promoter for the E. coli lac operon
   5934..5950    +  protein_bind   lac operator: The lac repressor binds to the lac operator to inhibit transcription in E. coli. This inhibition can be relieved by adding lactose or isopropyl-β-D-thiogalactopyranoside (IPTG). lac repressor encoded by lacI
   5995..6013    +  promoter       T3 promoter: promoter for bacteriophage T3 RNA polymerase
   6041..6267    +  promoter       RSV promoter: Rous sarcoma virus enhancer/promoter
   6268..6448    +  LTR            5' LTR (truncated): truncated 5' long terminal repeat (LTR) from HIV-1
   6495..6620    +  misc_feature   HIV-1 Ψ: packaging signal of human immunodeficiency virus type 1
   6604..6967    +  CDS            HIV-1 gag (fragment): gag protein from human immunodeficiency virus 1; gag
   7113..7346    +  misc_feature   RRE: The Rev response element (RRE) of HIV-1 allows for Rev-dependent mRNA export from the nucleus to the cytoplasm.
   7723..7749    +  CDS            Rev (fragment): human immunodeficiency virus 1 (HIV-1) Rev protein; rev; enhances nuclear export of unspliced and incompletely spliced viral mRNAs
   7753..7993    +  promoter       U6 promoter: RNA polymerase III promoter for human U6 snRNA
   8023..8098    +  misc_RNA       gRNA scaffold: guide RNA scaffold for the Streptococcus pyogenes CRISPR/Cas9 system
   8154..8271    +  misc_feature   cPPT/CTS: central polypurine tract and central termination sequence of HIV-1
>Addgene plasmid #75618 | MAPK15 gRNA (BRDN0001145787) | addgene full sequence | sequence record 184232 | Addgene Assembled Sequence
CCCGGGTGCAAAGATGGATAAAGTTTTAAACAGAGAGGAATCTTTGCAGCTAATGGACCTTCTAGGTCTT
GAAAGGAGTGGGAATTGGCTCCGGTGCCCGTCAGTGGGCAGAGCGCACATCGCCCACAGTCCCCGAGAAG
TTGGGGGGAGGGGTCGGCAATTGATCCGGTGCCTAGAGAAGGTGGCGCGGGGTAAACTGGGAAAGTGATG
TCGTGTACTGGCTCCGCCTTTTTCCCGAGGGTGGGGGAGAACCGTATATAAGTGCAGTAGTCGCCGTGAA
CGTTCTTTTTCGCAACGGGTTTGCCGCCAGAACACAGGTAAGTGCCGTGTGTGGTTCCCGCGGGCCTGGC
CTCTTTACGGGTTATGGCCCTTGCGTGCCTTGAATTACTTCCACCTGGCTGCAGTACGTGATTCTTGATC
CCGAGCTTCGGGTTGGAAGTGGGTGGGAGAGTTCGAGGCCTTGCGCTTAAGGAGCCCCTTCGCCTCGTGC
TTGAGTTGAGGCCTGGCCTGGGCGCTGGGGCCGCCGCGTGCGAATCTGGTGGCACCTTCGCGCCTGTCTC
GCTGCTTTCGATAAGTCTCTAGCCATTTAAAATTTTTGATGACCTGCTGCGACGCTTTTTTTCTGGCAAG
ATAGTCTTGTAAATGCGGGCCAAGATCTGCACACTGGTATTTCGGTTTTTGGGGCCGCGGGCGGCGACGG
GGCCCGTGCGTCCCAGCGCACATGTTCGGCGAGGCGGGGCCTGCGAGCGCGGCCACCGAGAATCGGACGG
GGGTAGTCTCAAGCTGGCCGGCCTGCTCTGGTGCCTGGCCTCGCGCCGCCGTGTATCGCCCCGCCCTGGG
CGGCAAGGCTGGCCCGGTCGGCACCAGTTGCGTGAGCGGAAAGATGGCCGCTTCCCGGCCCTGCTGCAGG
GAGCTCAAAATGGAGGACGCGGCGCTCGGGAGAGCGGGCGGGTGAGTCACCCACACAAAGGAAAAGGGCC
TTTCCGTCCTCAGCCGTCGCTTCATGTGACTCCACGGAGTACCGGGCGCCGTCCAGGCACCTCGATTAGT
TCTCGAGCTTTTGGAGTACGTCGTCTTTAGGTTGGGGGGAGGGGTTTTATGCGATGGAGTTTCCCCACAC
TGAGTGGGTGGAGACTGAAGTTAGGCCAGCTTGGCACTTGATGTAATTCTCCTTGGAATTTGCCCTTTTT
GAGTTTGGATCTTGGTTCATTCTCAAGCCTCAGACAGTGGTTCAAAGTTTTTTTCTTCCATTTCAGGTGT
CGTGACGTACGGCCACCATGACCGAGTACAAGCCCACGGTGCGCCTCGCCACCCGCGACGACGTCCCCAG
GGCCGTACGCACCCTCGCCGCCGCGTTCGCCGACTACCCCGCCACGCGCCACACCGTCGATCCGGACCGC
CACATCGAGCGGGTCACCGAGCTGCAAGAACTCTTCCTCACGCGCGTCGGGCTCGACATCGGCAAGGTGT
GGGTCGCGGACGACGGCGCCGCCGTGGCGGTCTGGACCACGCCGGAGAGCGTCGAAGCGGGGGCGGTGTT
CGCCGAGATCGGCCCGCGCATGGCCGAGTTGAGCGGTTCCCGGCTGGCCGCGCAGCAACAGATGGAAGGC
CTCCTGGCGCCGCACCGGCCCAAGGAGCCCGCGTGGTTCCTGGCCACCGTCGGAGTCTCGCCCGACCACC
AGGGCAAGGGTCTGGGCAGCGCCGTCGTGCTCCCCGGAGTGGAGGCGGCCGAGCGCGCCGGGGTGCCCGC
CTTCCTGGAGACCTCCGCGCCCCGCAACCTCCCCTTCTACGAGCGGCTCGGCTTCACCGTCACCGCCGAC
GTCGAGGTGCCCGAAGGACCGCGCACCTGGTGCATGACCCGCAAGCCCGGTGCCTGAACGCGTTAAGTCG
ACAATCAACCTCTGGATTACAAAATTTGTGAAAGATTGACTGGTATTCTTAACTATGTTGCTCCTTTTAC
GCTATGTGGATACGCTGCTTTAATGCCTTTGTATCATGCTATTGCTTCCCGTATGGCTTTCATTTTCTCC
TCCTTGTATAAATCCTGGTTGCTGTCTCTTTATGAGGAGTTGTGGCCCGTTGTCAGGCAACGTGGCGTGG
TGTGCACTGTGTTTGCTGACGCAACCCCCACTGGTTGGGGCATTGCCACCACCTGTCAGCTCCTTTCCGG
GACTTTCGCTTTCCCCCTCCCTATTGCCACGGCGGAACTCATCGCCGCCTGCCTTGCCCGCTGCTGGACA
GGGGCTCGGCTGTTGGGCACTGACAATTCCGTGGTGTTGTCGGGGAAATCATCGTCCTTTCCTTGGCTGC
TCGCCTGTGTTGCCACCTGGATTCTGCGCGGGACGTCCTTCTGCTACGTCCCTTCGGCCCTCAATCCAGC
GGACCTTCCTTCCCGCGGCCTGCTGCCGGCTCTGCGGCCTCTTCCGCGTCTTCGCCTTCGCCCTCAGACG
AGTCGGATCTCCCTTTGGGCCGCCTCCCCGCGTCGACTTTAAGACCAATGACTTACAAGGCAGCTGTAGA
TCTTAGCCACTTTTTAAAAGAAAAGGGGGGACTGGAAGGGCTAATTCACTCCCAACGAAGACAAGATCTG
CTTTTTGCTTGTACTGGGTCTCTCTGGTTAGACCAGATCTGAGCCTGGGAGCTCTCTGGCTAACTAGGGA
ACCCACTGCTTAAGCCTCAATAAAGCTTGCCTTGAGTGCTTCAAGTAGTGTGTGCCCGTCTGTTGTGTGA
CTCTGGTAACTAGAGATCCCTCAGACCCTTTTAGTCAGTGTGGAAAATCTCTAGCAGTACGTATAGTAGT
TCATGTCATCTTATTATTCAGTATTTATAACTTGCAAAGAAATGAATATCAGAGAGTGAGAGGAACTTGT
TTATTGCAGCTTATAATGGTTACAAATAAAGCAATAGCATCACAAATTTCACAAATAAAGCATTTTTTTC
ACTGCATTCTAGTTGTGGTTTGTCCAAACTCATCAATGTATCTTATCATGTCTGGCTCTAGCTATCCCGC
CCCTAACTCCGCCCATCCCGCCCCTAACTCCGCCCAGTTCCGCCCATTCTCCGCCCCATGGCTGACTAAT
TTTTTTTATTTATGCAGAGGCCGAGGCCGCCTCGGCCTCTGAGCTATTCCAGAAGTAGTGAGGAGGCTTT
TTTGGAGGCCTAGGGACGTACCCAATTCGCCCTATAGTGAGTCGTATTACGCGCGCTCACTGGCCGTCGT
TTTACAACGTCGTGACTGGGAAAACCCTGGCGTTACCCAACTTAATCGCCTTGCAGCACATCCCCCTTTC
GCCAGCTGGCGTAATAGCGAAGAGGCCCGCACCGATCGCCCTTCCCAACAGTTGCGCAGCCTGAATGGCG
AATGGG
[124 nt withheld, positions 3367-3490]
C
[91 nt withheld, positions 3492-3582]
A
[49 nt withheld, positions 3584-3632]
CCTTTGACGTTGGAGTCCACGTTCTTT
[37 nt withheld, positions 3660-3696]
ACCCTATCTCGGTCTATTCTTTTGATTTATAAGGGATTTTGCCGATTTCGGCCTATTGGTTAAAAAATGA
GCTGATTTAACAAAAATTTAACGCGAATTTTAACAAAATATTAACGCTTACAATTTAGGTGGCACTTTTC
GGGGAAATGTGCGCGGAACCCCTATTTGTTTATTTTTCTAAATACATTCAAATATGTATCCGCTCATGAG
ACAATAACCCTGATAAATGCTTCAATAATATTGAAAAAGGAAGAGTATGAGTATTCAACATTTCCGTGTC
GCCCTTATTCCCTTTTTTGCGGCATTTTGCCTTCCTGTTTTTGCTCACCCAGAAACGCTGGTGAAAGTAA
AAGATGCTGAAGATCAGTTGGGTGCACGAGTGGGTTACATCGAACTGGATCTCAACAGCGGTAAGATCCT
TGAGAGTTTTCGCCCCGAAGAACGTTTTCCAATGATGAGCACTTTTAAAGTTCTGCTATGTGGCGCGGTA
TTATCCCGTATTGACGCCGGGCAAGAGCAACTCGGTCGCCGCATACACTATTCTCAGAATGACTTGGTTG
AGTACTCACCAGTCACAGAAAAGCATCTTACGGATGGCATGACAGTAAGAGAATTATGCAGTGCTGCCAT
AACCATGAGTGATAACACTGCGGCCAACTTACTTCTGACAACGATCGGAGGACCGAAGGAGCTAACCGCT
TTTTTGCACAACATGGGGGATCATGTAACTCGCCTTGATCGTTGGGAACCGGAGCTGAATGAAGCCATAC
CAAACGACGAGCGTGACACCACGATGCCTGTAGCAATGGCAACAACGTTGCGCAAACTATTAACTGGCGA
ACTACTTACTCTAGCTTCCCGGCAACAATTAATAGACTGGATGGAGGCGGATAAAGTTGCAGGACCACTT
CTGCGCTCGGCCCTTCCGGCTGGCTGGTTTATTGCTGATAAATCTGGAGCCGGTGAGCGTGGGTCTCGCG
GTATCATTGCAGCACTGGGGCCAGATGGTAAGCCCTCCCGTATCGTAGTTATCTACACGACGGGGAGTCA
GGCAACTATGGATGAACGAAATAGACAGATCGCTGAGATAGGTGCCTCACTGATTAAGCATTGGTAACTG
TCAGACCAAGTTTACTCATATATACTTTAGATTGATTTAAAACTTCATTTTTAATTTAAAAGGATCTAGG
TGAAGATCCTTTTTGATAATCTCATGACCAAAATCCCTTAACGTGAGTTTTCGTTCCACTGAGCGTCAGA
CCCCGTAGAAAAGATCAAAGGATCTTCTTGAGATCCTTTTTTTCTGCGCGTAATCTGCTGCTTGCAAACA
AAAAAACCACCGCTACCAGCGGTGGTTTGTTTGCCGGATCAAGAGCTACCAACTCTTTTTCCGAAGGTAA
CTGGCTTCAGCAGAGCGCAGATACCAAATACTGTTCTTCTAGTGTAGCCGTAGTTAGGCCACCACTTCAA
GAACTCTGTAGCACCGCCTACATACCTCGCTCTGCTAATCCTGTTACCAGTGGCTGCTGCCAGTGGCGAT
AAGTCGTGTCTTACCGGGTTGGACTCAAGACGATAGTTACCGGATAAGGCGCAGCGGTCGGGCTGAACGG
GGGGTTCGTGCACACAGCCCAGCTTGGAGCGAACGACCTACACCGAACTGAGATACCTACAGCGTGAGCT
ATGAGAAAGCGCCACGCTTCCCGAAGGGAGAAAGGCGGACAGGTATCCGGTAAGCGGCAGGGTCGGAACA
GGAGAGCGCACGAGGGAGCTTCCAGGGGGAAACGCCTGGTATCTTTATAGTCCTGTCGGGTTTCGCCACC
TCTGACTTGAGCGTCGATTTTTGTGATGCTCGTCAGGGGGGCGGAGCCTATGGAAAAACGCCAGCAACGC
GGCCTTTTTACGGTTCCTGGCCTTTTGCTGGCCTTTTGCTCACATGTTCTTTCCTGCGTTATCCCCTGAT
TCTGTGGATAACCGTATTACCGCCTTTGAGTGAGCTGATACCGCTCGCCGCAGCCGAACGACCGAGCGCA
GCGAGTCAGTGAGCGAGGAAGCGGAAGAGCGCCCAATACGCAAACCGCCTCTCCCCGCGCGTTGGCCGAT
TCATTAATGCAGCTGGCACGACAGGTTTCCCGACTGGAAAGCGGGCAGTGAGCGCAACGCAATTAATGTG
AGTTAGCTCACTCATTAGGCACCCCAGGCTTTACACTTTATGCTTCCGGCTCGTATGTTGTGTGGAATTG
TGAGCGGATAACAATTTCACACAGGAAACAGCTATGACCATGATTACGCCAAGCGCGCAATTAACCCTCA
CTAAAGGGAACAAAAGCTGGAGCTGCAAGCTTAATGTAGTCTTATGCAATACTCTTGTAGTCTTGCAACA
TGGTAACGATGAGTTAGCAACATGCCTTACAAGGAGAGAAAAAGCACCGTGCATGCCGATTGGTGGAAGT
AAGGTGGTACGATCGTGCCTTATTAGGAAGGCAACAGACGGGTCTGACATGGATTGGACGAACCACTGAA
TTGCCGCATTGCAGAGATATTGTATTTAAGTGCCTAGCTCGATACATAAACGGGTCTCTCTGGTTAGACC
AGATCTGAGCCTGGGAGCTCTCTGGCTAACTAGGGAACCCACTGCTTAAGCCTCAATAAAGCTTGCCTTG
AGTGCTTCAAGTAGTGTGTGCCCGTCTGTTGTGTGACTCTGGTAACTAGAGATCCCTCAGACCCTTTTAG
TCAGTGTGGAAAATCTCTAGCAGTGGCGCCCGAACAGGGACTTGAAAGCGAAAGGGAAACCAGAGGAGCT
CTCTCGACGCAGGACTCGGCTTGCTGAAGCGCGCACGGCAAGAGGCGAGGGGCGGCGACTGGTGAGTACG
CCAAAAATTTTGACTAGCGGAGGCTAGAAGGAGAGAGATGGGTGCGAGAGCGTCAGTATTAAGCGGGGGA
GAATTAGATCGCGATGGGAAAAAATTCGGTTAAGGCCAGGGGGAAAGAAAAAATATAAATTAAAACATAT
AGTATGGGCAAGCAGGGAGCTAGAACGATTCGCAGTTAATCCTGGCCTGTTAGAAACATCAGAAGGCTGT
AGACAAATACTGGGACAGCTACAACCATCCCTTCAGACAGGATCAGAAGAACTTAGATCATTATATAATA
CAGTAGCAACCCTCTATTGTGTGCATCAAAGGATAGAGATAAAAGACACCAAGGAAGCTTTAGACAAGAT
AGAGGAAGAGCAAAACAAAAGTAAGACCACCGCACAGCAAGCGGCCGCTGATCTTCAGACCTGGAGGAGG
AGATATGAGGGACAATTGGAGAAGTGAATTATATAAATATAAAGTAGTAAAAATTGAACCATTAGGAGTA
GCACCCACCAAGGCAAAGAGAAGAGTGGTGCAGAGAGAAAAAAGAGCAGTGGGAATAGGAGCTTTGTTCC
TTGGGTTCTTGGGAGCAGCAGGAAGCACTATGGGCGCAGCGTCAATGACGCTGACGGTACAGGCCAGACA
ATTATTGTCTGGTATAGTGCAGCAGCAGAACAATTTGCTGAGGGCTATTGAGGCGCAACAGCATCTGTTG
CAACTCACAGTCTGGGGCATCAAGCAGCTCCAGGCAAGAATCCTGGCTGTGGAAAGATACCTAAAGGATC
AACAGCTCCTGGGGATTTGGGGTTGCTCTGGAAAACTCATTTGCACCACTGCTGTGCCTTGGAATGCTAG
TTGGAGTAATAAATCTCTGGAACAGATTTGGAATCACACGACCTGGATGGAGTGGGACAGAGAAATTAAC
AATTACACAAGCTTAATACACTCCTTAATTGAAGAATCGCAAAACCAGCAAGAAAAGAATGAACAAGAAT
TATTGGAATTAGATAAATGGGCAAGTTTGTGGAATTGGTTTAACATAACAAATTGGCTGTGGTATATAAA
ATTATTCATAATGATAGTAGGAGGCTTGGTAGGTTTAAGAATAGTTTTTGCTGTACTTTCTATAGTGAAT
AGAGTTAGGCAGGGATATTCACCATTATCGTTTCAGACCCACCTCCCAACCCCGAGGGGACCCAGAGAGG
GCCTATTTCCCATGATTCCTTCATATTTGCATATACGATACAAGGCTGTTAGAGAGATAATTAGAATTAA
TTTGACTGTAAACACAAAGATATTAGTACAAAATACGTGACGTAGAAAGTAATAATTTCTTGGGTAGTTT
GCAGTTTTAAAATTATGTTTTAAAATGGACTATCATATGCTTACCGTAACTTGAAAGTATTTCGATTTCT
TGGCTTTATATATCTTGTGGAAAGGACGAAACACCGCTCGTGCCCACTCGTCGCTGGTTTTAGAGCTAGA
AATAGCAAGTTAAAATAAGGCTAGTCCGTTATCAACTTGAAAAAGTGGCACCGAGTCGGTGCTTTTTTAA
GCTTGGCGTAACTAGATCTTGAGACAAATGGCAGTATTCATCCACAATTTTAAAAGAAAAGGGGGGATTG
GGGGGTACAGTGCAGGGGAAAGAATAGTAGACATAATAGCAACAGACATACAAACTAAAGAATTACAAAA
ACAAATTACAAAAATTCAAAATTTTCGGGTTTATTACAGGGACAGCAGAGATCCACTTTGGCGCCGGCTC
GAGGGGG
