>Addgene plasmid #75618 | MAPK15 gRNA (BRDN0001145787) | depositor partial sequence | sequence record 143078 | Target Sequence
CTCGTGCCCACTCGTCGCTG
