>Addgene plasmid #75618 | MAPK15 gRNA (BRDN0001145787) | addgene partial sequence | sequence record 184231 | hU6-F
TAGAAAGTAATAATTTCTTGGGTAGTTTGCAGTTTTAAAATTATGTTTTAAAATGGACTATCATATGCTT
ACCGTAACTTGAAAGTATTTCGATTTCTTGGCTTTATATATCTTGTGGAAAGGACGAAACACCGCTCGTG
CCCACTCGTCGCTGGTTTTAGAGCTAGAAATAGCAAGTTAAAATAAGGCTAGTCCGTTATCAACTTGAAA
AAGTGGCACCGAGTCGGTGCTTTTTTAAGCTTGGCGTAACTAGATCTTGAGACAAATGGCAGTATTCATC
CACAATTTTAAAAGAAAAGGGGGGATTGGGGGGTACAGTGCAGGGGAAAGAATAGTAGACATAATAGCAA
CAGACATACAAACTAAAGAATTACAAAAACAAATTACAAAAATTCAAAATTTTCGGGTTTATTACAGGGA
CAGCAGAGATCCACTTTGGCGCCGGCTCGAGGGGGCCCGGGTGCAAAGATGGATAAAGTTTTAAACAGAG
AGGAATCTTTGCAGCTAATGGACCTTCTAGGTCTTGAAAGGAGTGGGAATTGGCTCCGGTGCCCGTCAGT
GGGCAGAGCG
